Addgene plasmid #33066: pCMV-Flag-YAP-F95A
Depositing lab: Kunliang Guan. Depositing organization: University of California, San Diego (UCSD). Publication: Structural insights into the YAP and TEAD complex. Li Z, Zhao B, Wang P, Chen F, Dong Z, Yang H, Guan KL, Xu Y. Genes Dev. 2010 Feb 1;24(3):235-40. 10.1101/gad.1865810 PubMed 20123905.
Backbone
  Vector backbone: pCMV
  Backbone size w/o insert (bp): 4500
  Vector type: Mammalian Expression
Growth in bacteria
  Bacterial resistance: Ampicillin, 100 μg/mL
  Growth temperature: 37°C
  Growth strain: DH5alpha
  Copy number: Unknown
Gene/Insert
  Gene/Insert name: YAP
  Species: H. sapiens (human)
  Mutation: F95A
  Entrez Gene: YAP1 (a.k.a. COB1, YAP, YAP-1, YAP2, YAP65, YKI)
  Tag / fusion protein: Flag (N terminal on insert)
Terms and licenses: Academic/Nonprofit Terms; Industry Terms: Not Available to Industry
How to cite: pCMV-Flag-YAP-F95A was a gift from Kunliang Guan (Addgene plasmid # 33066 ; http://n2t.net/addgene:33066 ; RRID:Addgene_33066)
