[The description below was written by a language model from this plasmid's Addgene catalogue record.]
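Description:
pCMV-Flag-YAP-F95A is a mammalian expression plasmid built on a pCMV backbone of about 4.5 kb (size without the insert). It is propagated in E. coli under ampicillin selection. The record lists the copy number as unknown and does not name the origin of replication or any mammalian selection marker. No feature table is provided, so details such as the polyadenylation signal and exact cloning junctions are not documented. As the backbone name indicates, expression is presumably driven by the cytomegalovirus immediate-early promoter, a strong constitutive promoter commonly used for transient overexpression in transfected mammalian cells.

The insert is human YAP (YAP1), the transcriptional co-activator that acts as a downstream effector of the Hippo pathway. It carries a single point substitution, F95A, and an N-terminal Flag epitope tag. The Flag tag allows the expressed protein to be detected by immunoblotting or immunofluorescence and recovered by immunoprecipitation with anti-Flag antibodies. The record does not state which YAP isoform is encoded.

The plasmid is associated with a structural study of the YAP–TEAD complex, which suggests that the F95A mutation was designed to probe a residue relevant to the interaction between YAP and TEAD transcription factors. The record itself does not describe the functional effect of the mutation. The construct would typically be used alongside wild-type Flag-YAP in co-immunoprecipitation, reporter or other cell-based assays to test how this residue contributes to TEAD binding and to YAP-dependent transcriptional activity.
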