>Addgene plasmid #33066 | pCMV-Flag-YAP-F95A | addgene partial sequence | sequence record 41470 | CMV-F 5'-CGCAAATGGGCGGTAGGCGTG-3'
TAGCAGAGCTGTTTGTGAACCGTCAGAATTGATCTACCATGGACTACAAAGACGATGACGACAAGCTTGC
GGCCGCGAATTCAAGCTTAGCCACCATGGACTACAAAGACGATGACGATAAAGCAAGGCTCGAATCGGTA
CCTAAGGATCCCGGGCAGCAGCCGCCGCCTCAACCGGCCCCCCAGGGCCAAGGGCAGCCGCCTTCGCAGC
CCCCGCAGGGGCAGGGCCCGCCGTCCGGACCCGGGCAACCGGCACCCGCGGCGACCCAGGCGGCGCCGCA
GGCACCCCCCGCCGGGCATCAGATCGTGCACGTCCGCGGGGACTCGGAGACCGACCTGGAGGCGCTCTTC
AACGCCGTCATGAACCCCAAGACGGCCAACGTGCCCCAGACCGTGCCCATGAGGCTCCGGAAGCTGCCCG
ACTCCGCCTTCAAGCCGCCGGAGCCCAAATCCCACTCCCGACAGGCCAGTACTGATGCAGGCACTGCAGG
AGCCCTGACTCCACAGCATGTTCGAGCTCATTCCTCTCCAGCTTCTCTGCAGTTGGGAGCTGTTTCTCCT
GGGACACTGACCCCCACTGGAGTAGTCTCTGGCCCAGCAGCTACACCCACAGCTCAGCATCTTCGACAGT
CTTCTTTTGAGATACCTGATGATGTACCTCTGCCAGCAGGTTGGGAGATGGCAAAGACATCTTCTGGTCA
GAGATACTTCTTAAATCACATCGATCAGACAACAACATGGCAGGACCCCAGGAAGGCCATGCTGTCCCAG
ATGAACGTCACAGCCCCCACCAGTCCACCAGTGCAGCAGAATATGATGAACTCGGCTTCAGGTCCTCTTC
CTGATGGATGGGAACAAGCCATGACTCAGGATGGAGAAATT
